>Addgene plasmid #160714 | pTrichoGate-14 | addgene full sequence | sequence record 325993 | Addgene NGS Result
CAGGTGGCACTTTTCGGGGAAATGTGCGCGGAACCCCTATTTGTTTATTTTTCTAAATACATTCAAATAT
GTATCCGCTCATGAGACAATAACCCTGATAAATGCTTCAATAATATTGAAAAAGGAAGAGTATGAGTATT
CAACATTTCCGTGTCGCCCTTATTCCCTTTTTTGCGGCATTTTGCCTTCCTGTTTTTGCTCACCCAGAAA
CGCTGGTGAAAGTAAAAGATGCTGAAGATCAGTTGGGTGCACGAGTGGGTTACATCGAACTGGATCTCAA
CAGCGGTAAGATCCTTGAGAGTTTTCGCCCCGAAGAACGTTTTCCAATGATGAGCACTTTTAAAGTTCTG
CTATGTGGCGCGGTATTATCCCGTATTGACGCCGGGCAAGAGCAACTCGGTCGCCGCATACACTATTCTC
AGAATGACTTGGTTGAGTACTCACCAGTCACAGAAAAGCATCTTACGGATGGCATGACAGTAAGAGAATT
ATGCAGTGCTGCCATAACCATGAGTGATAACACTGCGGCCAACTTACTTCTGACAACGATCGGAGGACCG
AAGGAGCTAACCGCTTTTTTGCACAACATGGGGGATCATGTAACTCGCCTTGATCGTTGGGAACCGGAGC
TGAATGAAGCCATACCAAACGACGAGCGTGACACCACGATGCCTGTAGCAATGGCAACAACGTTGCGCAA
ACTATTAACTGGCGAACTACTTACTCTAGCTTCCCGGCAACAATTAATAGACTGGATGGAGGCGGATAAA
GTTGCAGGACCACTTCTGCGCTCGGCCCTTCCGGCTGGCTGGTTTATTGCTGATAAATCTGGAGCCGGTG
AGCGTGGTTCTCGCGGTATCATTGCAGCACTGGGGCCAGATGGTAAGCCCTCCCGTATCGTAGTTATCTA
CACGACGGGGAGTCAGGCAACTATGGATGAACGAAATAGACAGATCGCTGAGATAGGTGCCTCACTGATT
AAGCATTGGTAACTGTCAGACCAAGTTTACTCATATATACTTTAGATTGATTTAAAACTTCATTTTTAAT
TTAAAAGGATCTAGGTGAAGATCCTTTTTGATAATCTCATGACCAAAATCCCTTAACGTGAGTTTTCGTT
CCACTGAGCGTCAGACCCCGTAGAAAAGATCAAAGGATCTTCTTGAGATCCTTTTTTTCTGCGCGTAATC
TGCTGCTTGCAAACAAAAAAACCACCGCTACCAGCGGTGGTTTGTTTGCCGGATCAAGAGCTACCAACTC
TTTTTCCGAAGGTAACTGGCTTCAGCAGAGCGCAGATACCAAATACTGTTCTTCTAGTGTAGCCGTAGTT
AGGCCACCACTTCAAGAACTCTGTAGCACCGCCTACATACCTCGCTCTGCTAATCCTGTTACCAGTGGCT
GCTGCCAGTGGCGATAAGTCGTGTCTTACCGGGTTGGACTCAAGACGATAGTTACCGGATAAGGCGCAGC
GGTCGGGCTGAACGGGGGGTTCGTGCACACAGCCCAGCTTGGAGCGAACGACCTACACCGAACTGAGATA
CCTACAGCGTGAGCTATGAGAAAGCGCCACGCTTCCCGAAGGGAGAAAGGCGGACAGGTATCCGGTAAGC
GGCAGGGTCGGAACAGGAGAGCGCACGAGGGAGCTTCCAGGGGGAAACGCCTGGTATCTTTATAGTCCTG
TCGGGTTTCGCCACCTCTGACTTGAGCGTCGATTTTTGTGATGCTCGTCAGGGGGGCGGAGCCTATGGAA
AAACGCCAGCAACGCGGCCTTTTTACGGTTCCTGGCCTTTTGCTGGCCTTTTGCTCACATGTTCTTTCCT
GCGTTATCCCCTGATTCTGTGGATAACCGTATTACCGCCTTTGAGTGAGCTGATACCGCTCGCCGCAGCC
GAACGACCGAGCGCAGCGAGTCAGTGAGCGAGGAAGCGGAAGAGCGCCCAATACGCAAACCGCCTCTCCC
CGCGCGTTGGCCGATTCATTAATGCAGCTGGCACGACAGGTTTCCCGACTGGAAAGCGGGCAGTGAGCGC
AACGCAATTAATGTGAGTTAGCTCACTCATTAGGCACCCCAGGCTTTACACTTTATGCTTCCGGCTCGTA
TGTTGTGTGGAATTGTGAGCGGATAACAATTTCACACAGGAAACAGCTATGACCATGATTACGCCAAGCT
TGCATGCCTGCAGGTCGACTCTAGAGGATCCCCGGTCTCAGCCGCAAATTCGGCCAACGCGGCCGAGCAG
AAGCTCATCTCCGAGGAAGACCTGGCCGGCGCTGGTTCAGAACAAAAGCTCATCTCTGAGGAAGATTTGA
GCGCCGGCGGTGCTGAGCAGAAGCTGATCAGCGAGGAAGACCTCTAGGGCGCGCCGGAATTCGCTTAGAG
ACCGGGTACCGAGCTCGAATTCACTGGCCGTCGTTTTACAACGTCGTGACTGGGAAAACCCTGGCGTTAC
CCAACTTAATCGCCTTGCAGCACATCCCCCTTTCGCCAGCTGGCGTAATAGCGAAGAGGCCCGCACCGAT
CGCCCTTCCCAACAGTTGCGCAGCCTGAATGGCGAATGGCGCCTGATGCGGTATTTTCTCCTTACGCATC
TGTGCGGTATTTCACACCGCATATGGTGCACTCTCAGTACAATCTGCTCTGATGCCGCATAGTTAAGCCA
GCCCCGACACCCGCCAACACCCGCTGACGCGCCCTGACGGGCTTGTCTGCTCCCGGCATCCGCTTACAGA
CAAGCTGTGACCATCTCCGGGAGCTGCATGTGTCAGAGGTTTTCACCGTCATCACCGAAACGCGCGAGTC
GAAAGGGCCTCGTGATACGCCTATTTTTATAGGTTAATGTCATGATAATAATGGTTTCTTAGACGT
Features (pLannotate 1.2.2; 14 found; start..end, strand, type, name):
     27..131     +  promoter       AmpR promoter: bla
    132..992     +  CDS            AmpR: β-lactamase; bla; confers resistance to ampicillin, carbenicillin, and related antibiotics
   1163..1751    +  rep_origin     ori: high-copy-number ColE1/pMB1/pBR322/pUC origin of replication
   1934..2026    +  CDS            lacI (fragment): lac repressor; lacI; The lac repressor binds to the lac operator to inhibit transcription in E. coli. This inhibition can be relieved by adding lactose or isopropyl-β-D-thiogalactopyranoside (IPTG).
   2039..2060    +  protein_bind   CAP binding site: CAP binding activates transcription in the presence of cAMP. E. coli catabolite activator protein
   2075..2105    +  promoter       lac promoter: promoter for the E. coli lac operon
   2113..2129    +  protein_bind   lac operator: The lac repressor binds to the lac operator to inhibit transcription in E. coli. This inhibition can be relieved by adding lactose or isopropyl-β-D-thiogalactopyranoside (IPTG). lac repressor encoded by lacI
   2166..2205    -  misc_feature   MCS (fragment): pUC18/19 multiple cloning site
   2238..2260    +  CDS            3xMyc (fragment): 3 tandem Myc epitope tags
   2280..2306    +  CDS            3xMyc (fragment): 3 tandem Myc epitope tags
   2382..2402    -  misc_feature   MCS (fragment): pUC18/19 multiple cloning site
   2399..2556    +  CDS            lacZα (fragment): LacZα fragment of β-galactosidase; lacZ fragment
   2562..2661    -  misc_feature   bom (fragment): basis of mobility region from pBR322
   2763..2798    -  CDS            rop (fragment): Rop protein, which maintains plasmids at low copy number; rop
