[The description below was written by a language model from this plasmid's Addgene catalogue record and pLannotate feature annotations shown in this document.]
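Description:
pTrichoGate-14 is a small (about 2.9 kb) synthetic-biology parts plasmid from the TrichoGate vector system, a modular toolkit built for large-scale functional analysis of genes in the filamentous fungus Trichoderma. It is based on the pICH41021 backbone, a pUC-type cloning vector. It is propagated in E. coli at high copy from a ColE1/pUC-family origin, with selection by the β-lactamase (AmpR) gene under its native bla promoter. The feature table also shows the usual pUC remnants: the CAP binding site, lac promoter and operator, fragments of lacI and lacZα, split pieces of the pUC18/19 multiple cloning site, and short vestiges of bom and rop. The lacZα region is interrupted by the insert, which sits between the two MCS fragments.

The payload is a synthetic triple c-Myc epitope tag, codon-optimised for Trichoderma and bordered by BsaI restriction sites. The annotation tool detects it only as two short fragments of a 3xMyc feature, which probably reflects the recoded sequence matching the reference tag only partially. BsaI is a type IIS enzyme that cuts outside its recognition site, so digestion releases the tag module with defined overhangs. This suits it to directional, Golden Gate-style assembly with other parts, although the record lists the cloning method as ligation-independent cloning.

The plasmid carries no fungal promoter, terminator or selection marker in the annotated features. It therefore serves as a donor of the tag rather than as an expression or transformation vector. Its stated purpose is to supply a C-terminal 3xMyc fusion for proteins of interest, and Myc tags in general allow detection or immunoprecipitation with anti-Myc antibodies.
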