Addgene plasmid #160714: pTrichoGate-14
Purpose: For C-terminal tags with Trichoderma optimised Synthetic 3X-c-Myc tag peptide (EQKLISEEDL) bordered by BsaI restriction sites
Depositing lab: Artemio Mendoza. Depositing organization: Lincoln University. Publication: TrichoGate: An Improved Vector System for a Large Scale of Functional Analysis of Trichoderma Genes. Nogueira-Lopez G, Padilla-Arizmendi F, Inwood S, Lyne S, Steyaert JM, Nieto-Jacobo MF, Stewart A, Mendoza-Mendoza A. Front Microbiol. 2019 Dec 10;10:2794. doi: 10.3389/fmicb.2019.02794. eCollection 2019. PubMed 31921006.
Backbone
  Vector backbone: pICH41021
  Vector type: Synthetic Biology
Growth in bacteria
  Bacterial resistance: Ampicillin, 100 μg/mL
  Growth temperature: 37°C
  Growth strain: DH5alpha
  Copy number: High Copy
Gene/Insert
  Gene/Insert name: Trichoderma optimised Synthetic 3X-c-Myc tag peptide (EQKLISEEDL)
  Species: Synthetic
  GenBank ID: MN007118
  Cloning method: Ligation Independent Cloning
Terms and licenses: Academic/Nonprofit Terms; Industry Terms: Not Available to Industry
How to cite: pTrichoGate-14 was a gift from Artemio Mendoza (Addgene plasmid # 160714 ; http://n2t.net/addgene:160714 ; RRID:Addgene_160714)
